>Addgene plasmid #43992 | pCoofy22 | addgene full sequence | sequence record 464539 | Addgene Long Read Sequencing Result
TGGCGAATGGG
[124 nt withheld, positions 12-135]
C
[91 nt withheld, positions 137-227]
A
[49 nt withheld, positions 229-277]
CCTTTGACGTTGGAGTCCACGTTCTTT
[37 nt withheld, positions 305-341]
ACCCTATCTCGGTCTATTCTTTTGATTTATAAGGGATTTTGCCGATTTCGGCCTATTGGTTAAAAAATGA
GCTGATTTAACAAAAATTTAACGCGAATTTTAACAAAATATTAACGCTTACAATTTAGGTGGCACTTTTC
GGGGAAATGTGCGCGGAACCCCTATTTGTTTATTTTTCTAAATACATTCAAATATGTATCCGCTCATGAA
TTAATTCTTAGAAAAACTCATCGAGCATCAAATGAAACTGCAATTTATTCATATCAGGATTATCAATACC
ATATTTTTGAAAAAGCCGTTTCTGTAATGAAGGAGAAAACTCACCGAGGCAGTTCCATAGGATGGCAAGA
TCCTGGTATCGGTCTGCGATTCCGACTCGTCCAACATCAATACAACCTATTAATTTCCCCTCGTCAAAAA
TAAGGTTATCAAGTGAGAAATCACCATGAGTGACGACTGAATCCGGTGAGAATGGCAAAAGTTTATGCAT
TTCTTTCCAGACTTGTTCAACAGGCCAGCCATTACGCTCGTCATCAAAATCACTCGCATCAACCAAACCG
TTATTCATTCGTGATTGCGCCTGAGCGAGACGAAATACGCGATCGCTGTTAAAAGGACAATTACAAACAG
GAATCGAATGCAACCGGCGCAGGAACACTGCCAGCGCATCAACAATATTTTCACCTGAATCAGGATATTC
TTCTAATACCTGGAATGCTGTTTTCCCGGGGATCGCAGTGGTGAGTAACCATGCATCATCAGGAGTACGG
ATAAAATGCTTGATGGTCGGAAGAGGCATAAATTCCGTCAGCCAGTTTAGTCTGACCATCTCATCTGTAA
CATCATTGGCAACGCTACCTTTGCCATGTTTCAGAAACAACTCTGGCGCATCGGGCTTCCCATACAATCG
ATAGATTGTCGCACCTGATTGCCCGACATTATCGCGAGCCCATTTATACCCATATAAATCAGCATCCATG
TTGGAATTTAATCGCGGCCTAGAGCAAGACGTTTCCCGTTGAATATGGCTCATAACACCCCTTGTATTAC
TGTTTATGTAAGCAGACAGTTTTATTGTTCATGACCAAAATCCCTTAACGTGAGTTTTCGTTCCACTGAG
CGTCAGACCCCGTAGAAAAGATCAAAGGATCTTCTTGAGATCCTTTTTTTCTGCGCGTAATCTGCTGCTT
GCAAACAAAAAAACCACCGCTACCAGCGGTGGTTTGTTTGCCGGATCAAGAGCTACCAACTCTTTTTCCG
AAGGTAACTGGCTTCAGCAGAGCGCAGATACCAAATACTGTCCTTCTAGTGTAGCCGTAGTTAGGCCACC
ACTTCAAGAACTCTGTAGCACCGCCTACATACCTCGCTCTGCTAATCCTGTTACCAGTGGCTGCTGCCAG
TGGCGATAAGTCGTGTCTTACCGGGTTGGACTCAAGACGATAGTTACCGGATAAGGCGCAGCGGTCGGGC
TGAACGGGGGGTTCGTGCACACAGCCCAGCTTGGAGCGAACGACCTACACCGAACTGAGATACCTACAGC
GTGAGCTATGAGAAAGCGCCACGCTTCCCGAAGGGAGAAAGGCGGACAGGTATCCGGTAAGCGGCAGGGT
CGGAACAGGAGAGCGCACGAGGGAGCTTCCAGGGGGAAACGCCTGGTATCTTTATAGTCCTGTCGGGTTT
CGCCACCTCTGACTTGAGCGTCGATTTTTGTGATGCTCGTCAGGGGGGCGGAGCCTATGGAAAAACGCCA
GCAACGCGGCCTTTTTACGGTTCCTGGCCTTTTGCTGGCCTTTTGCTCACATGTTCTTTCCTGCGTTATC
CCCTGATTCTGTGGATAACCGTATTACCGCCTTTGAGTGAGCTGATACCGCTCGCCGCAGCCGAACGACC
GAGCGCAGCGAGTCAGTGAGCGAGGAAGCGGAAGAGCGCCTGATGCGGTATTTTCTCCTTACGCATCTGT
GCGGTATTTCACACCGCAATGGTGCACTCTCAGTACAATCTGCTCTGATGCCGCATAGTTAAGCCAGTAT
ACACTCCGCTATCGCTACGTGACTGGGTCATGGCTGCGCCCCGACACCCGCCAACACCCGCTGACGCGCC
CTGACGGGCTTGTCTGCTCCCGGCATCCGCTTACAGACAAGCTGTGACCGTCTCCGGGAGCTGCATGTGT
CAGAGGTTTTCACCGTCATCACCGAAACGCGCGAGGCAGCTGCGGTAAAGCTCATCAGCGTGGTCGTGAA
GCGATTCACAGATGTCTGCCTGTTCATCCGCGTCCAGCTCGTTGAGTTTCTCCAGAAGCGTTAATGTCTG
GCTTCTGATAAAGCGGGCCATGTTAAGGGCGGTTTTTTCCTGTTTGGTCACTGATGCCTCCGTGTAAGGG
GGATTTCTGTTCATGGGGGTAATGATACCGATGAAACGAGAGAGGATGCTCACGATACGGGTTACTGATG
ATGAACATGCCCGGTTACTGGAACGTTGTGAGGGTAAACAACTGGCGGTATGGATGCGGCGGGACCAGAG
AAAAATCACTCAGGGTCAATGCCAGCGCTTCGTTAATACAGATGTAGGTGTTCCACAGGGTAGCCAGCAG
CATCCTGCGATGCAGATCCGGAACATAATGGTGCAGGGCGCTGACTTCCGCGTTTCCAGACTTTACGAAA
CACGGAAACCGAAGACCATTCATGTTGTTGCTCAGGTCGCAGACGTTTTGCAGCAGCAGTCGCTTCACGT
TCGCTCGCGTATCGGTGATTCATTCTGCTAACCAGTAAGGCAACCCCGCCAGCCTAGCCGGGTCCTCAAC
GACAGGAGCACGATCATGCGCACCCGTGGGGCCGCCATGCCGGCGATAATGGCCTGCTTCTCGCCGAAAC
GTTTGGTGGCGGGACCAGTGACGAAGGCTTGAGCGAGGGCGTGCAAGATTCCGAATACCGCAAGCGACAG
GCCGATCATCGTCGCGCTCCAGCGAAAGCGGTCCTCGCCGAAAATGACCCAGAGCGCTGCCGGCACCTGT
CCTACGAGTTGCATGATAAAGAAGACAGTCATAAGTGCGGCGACGATAGTCATGCCCCGCGCCCACCGGA
AGGAGCTGACTGGGTTGAAGGCTCTCAAGGGCATCGGTCGAGATCCCGGTGCCTAATGAGTGAGCTAACT
TACATTAATTGCGTTGCGCTCACTGCCCGCTTTCCAGTCGGGAAACCTGTCGTGCCAGCTGCATTAATGA
ATCGGCCAACGCGCGGGGAGAGGCGGTTTGCGTATTGGGCGCCAGGGTGGTTTTTCTTTTCACCAGTGAG
ACGGGCAACAGCTGATTGCCCTTCACCGCCTGGCCCTGAGAGAGTTGCAGCAAGCGGTCCACGCTGGTTT
GCCCCAGCAGGCGAAAATCCTGTTTGATGGTGGTTAACGGCGGGATATAACATGAGCTGTCTTCGGTATC
GTCGTATCCCACTACCGAGATATCCGCACCAACGCGCAGCCCGGACTCGGTAATGGCGCGCATTGCGCCC
AGCGCCATCTGATCGTTGGCAACCAGCATCGCAGTGGGAACGATGCCCTCATTCAGCATTTGCATGGTTT
GTTGAAAACCGGACATGGCACTCCAGTCGCCTTCCCGTTCCGCTATCGGCTGAATTTGATTGCGAGTGAG
ATATTTATGCCAGCCAGCCAGACGCAGACGCGCCGAGACAGAACTTAATGGGCCCGCTAACAGCGCGATT
TGCTGGTGACCCAATGCGACCAGATGCTCCACGCCCAGTCGCGTACCGTCTTCATGGGAGAAAATAATAC
TGTTGATGGGTGTCTGGTCAGAGACATCAAGAAATAACGCCGGAACATTAGTGCAGGCAGCTTCCACAGC
AATGGCATCCTGGTCATCCAGCGGATAGTTAATGATCAGCCCACTGACGCGTTGCGCGAGAAGATTGTGC
ACCGCCGCTTTACAGGCTTCGACGCCGCTTCGTTCTACCATCGACACCACCACGCTGGCACCCAGTTGAT
CGGCGCGAGATTTAATCGCCGCGACAATTTGCGACGGCGCGTGCAGGGCCAGACTGGAGGTGGCAACGCC
AATCAGCAACGACTGTTTGCCCGCCAGTTGTTGTGCCACGCGGTTGGGAATGTAATTCAGCTCCGCCATC
GCCGCTTCCACTTTTTCCCGCGTTTTCGCAGAAACGTGGCTGGCCTGGTTCACCACGCGGGAAACGGTCT
GATAAGAGACACCGGCATACTCTGCGACATCGTATAACGTTACTGGTTTCACATTCACCACCCTGAATTG
ACTCTCTTCCGGGCGCTATCATGCCATACCGCGAAAGGTTTTGCGCCATTCGATGGTGTCCGGGATCTCG
ACGCTCTCCCTTATGCGACTCCTGCATTAGGAAGCAGCCCAGTAGTAGGTTGAGGCCGTTGAGCACCGCC
GCCGCAAGGAATGGTGCATGCAAGGAGATGGCGCCCAACAGTCCCCCGGCCACGGGGCCTGCCACCATAC
CCACGCCGAAACAAGCGCTCATGAGCCCGAAGTGGCGAGCCCGATCTTCCCCATCGGTGATGTCGGCGAT
ATAGGCGCCAGCAACCGCACCTGTGGCGCCGGTGATGCCGGCCACGATGCGTCCGGCGTAGAGGATCGAG
ATCTCGATCCCGCGAAATTAATACGACTCACTATAGGGGAATTGTGAGCGGATAACAATTCCCCTCTAGA
AGAAGGAGATTACCCATATGAAAGAAACCGCTGCTGCTAAATTCGAACGCCAGCACATGGACAGCCCAGA
TCATTCCGCGGGTCTGGAAGTTCTGTTCCAGGGGCCCATGGACTAATGAGGTACCGGATCCGAATTCGAG
CTCCGTCGACAAGCTTGATATCGAATTCCTGCAGCCCAAACTGCAGTTGACAACATAAAAACTTTGTGTT
ATACTTGTAACGTAAGGAGGTAATGATTCAGTTTAAGGTTTACACCTATAAAAGAGAGAGCCGTTATCGT
CTGTTTGTGGATGTACAGAGTGATATTATTGACACGCCCGGGCGACGGATGGTGATCCCCCTGGCCAGTG
CACGTCTGCTGTCAGATAAAGTCTCCCGTGAACTTTACCCGGTGGTGCATATCGGGGATGAAAGCTGGCG
CATGATGACCACCGATATGGCCAGTGTGCCGGTCTCCGTTATCGGGGAAGAAGTGGCTGATCTCAGCCAC
CGCGAAAATGACATCAAAAACGCCATTAACCTGATGTTCTGGGGAATATAAGCTTGCGGCCGCACTCGAG
CATCATCATCATCACCACCACCACCACCACTGAGATCCGGCTGCTAACAAAGCCCGAAAGGAAGCTGAGT
TGGCTGCTGCCACCGCTGAGCAATAACTAGCATAACCCCTTGGGGCCTCTAAACGGGTCTTGAGGGGTTT
TTTGCTGAAAGGAGGAACTATATCCGGAT
Features (pLannotate 1.2.2; 20 found; start..end, strand, type, name):
     12..440     +  rep_origin     f1 ori (sequence partly withheld): f1 bacteriophage origin of replication; arrow indicates direction of (+) strand synthesis
    493..550     +  promoter       AmpR promoter (fragment): bla
    559..1374    -  CDS            KanR: aminoglycoside phosphotransferase; aph(3')-Ia; confers resistance to kanamycin in bacteria or G418 (Geneticin®) in eukaryotes
   1496..2084    +  rep_origin     ori: high-copy-number ColE1/pMB1/pBR322/pUC origin of replication
   2270..2409    -  misc_feature   bom: basis of mobility region from pBR322
   2511..2702    -  CDS            rop: Rop protein, which maintains plasmids at low copy number; rop
   2719..3099    +  CDS            YPB1_ECOLX: Protein predicted: Swiss-Prot protein existence level 4. From Escherichia coli.
   3171..3462    -  CDS            TcR (fragment): tetracycline efflux protein; tet; confers resistance to tetracycline
   3477..3498    -  protein_bind   CAP binding site: CAP binding activates transcription in the presence of cAMP. E. coli catabolite activator protein
   3511..4593    -  CDS            lacI: lac repressor; lacI; The lac repressor binds to the lac operator to inhibit transcription in E. coli. This inhibition can be relieved by adding lactose or isopropyl-β-D-thiogalactopyranoside (IPTG).
   4594..4671    -  promoter       lacI promoter: lacI
   4679..4958    -  CDS            TcR (fragment): tetracycline efflux protein; tet; confers resistance to tetracycline
   4980..4998    +  promoter       T7 promoter: promoter for bacteriophage T7 RNA polymerase
   4999..5023    +  protein_bind   lac operator: The lac repressor binds to the lac operator to inhibit transcription in E. coli. This inhibition can be relieved by adding lactose or isopropyl-β-D-thiogalactopyranoside (IPTG). lac repressor encoded by lacI
   5052..5096    +  CDS            S-Tag: affinity and epitope tag derived from pancreatic ribonuclease A
   5177..5208    -  misc_feature   MCS (fragment): pBluescript multiple cloning site
   5270..5572    +  CDS            ccdB: CcdB, a bacterial toxin that poisons DNA gyrase; ccdB; Plasmids containing the ccdB gene cannot be propagated in standard E. coli strains.
   5604..5621    +  CDS            9xHis (fragment): 9xHis affinity tag
   5631..5680    +  CDS            SET1 (fragment): solubility-enhancement tag derived from T7 phage gene 10B
   5688..5735    +  terminator     T7 terminator: transcription terminator for bacteriophage T7 RNA polymerase
