>Addgene plasmid #43992 | pCoofy22 | analyzer sequence | sequence record 59494
TGGCGAATGGG
[124 nt withheld, positions 12-135]
C
[91 nt withheld, positions 137-227]
A
[49 nt withheld, positions 229-277]
CCTTTGACGTTGGAGTCCACGTTCTTT
[37 nt withheld, positions 305-341]
ACCCTATCTCGGTCTATTCTTTTGATTTATAAGGGATTTTGCCGATTTCGGCCTATTGGTTAAAAAATGA
GCTGATTTAACAAAAATTTAACGCGAATTTTAACAAAATATTAACGTTTACAATTTCAGGTGGCACTTTT
CGGGGAAATGTGCGCGGAACCCCTATTTGTTTATTTTTCTAAATACATTCAAATATGTATCCGCTCATGA
ATTAATTCTTAGAAAAACTCATCGAGCATCAAATGAAACTGCAATTTATTCATATCAGGATTATCAATAC
CATATTTTTGAAAAAGCCGTTTCTGTAATGAAGGAGAAAACTCACCGAGGCAGTTCCATAGGATGGCAAG
ATCCTGGTATCGGTCTGCGATTCCGACTCGTCCAACATCAATACAACCTATTAATTTCCCCTCGTCAAAA
ATAAGGTTATCAAGTGAGAAATCACCATGAGTGACGACTGAATCCGGTGAGAATGGCAAAAGTTTATGCA
TTTCTTTCCAGACTTGTTCAACAGGCCAGCCATTACGCTCGTCATCAAAATCACTCGCATCAACCAAACC
GTTATTCATTCGTGATTGCGCCTGAGCGAGACGAAATACGCGATCGCTGTTAAAAGGACAATTACAAACA
GGAATCGAATGCAACCGGCGCAGGAACACTGCCAGCGCATCAACAATATTTTCACCTGAATCAGGATATT
CTTCTAATACCTGGAATGCTGTTTTCCCGGGGATCGCAGTGGTGAGTAACCATGCATCATCAGGAGTACG
GATAAAATGCTTGATGGTCGGAAGAGGCATAAATTCCGTCAGCCAGTTTAGTCTGACCATCTCATCTGTA
ACATCATTGGCAACGCTACCTTTGCCATGTTTCAGAAACAACTCTGGCGCATCGGGCTTCCCATACAATC
GATAGATTGTCGCACCTGATTGCCCGACATTATCGCGAGCCCATTTATACCCATATAAATCAGCATCCAT
GTTGGAATTTAATCGCGGCCTAGAGCAAGACGTTTCCCGTTGAATATGGCTCATAACACCCCTTGTATTA
CTGTTTATGTAAGCAGACAGTTTTATTGTTCATGACCAAAATCCCTTAACGTGAGTTTTCGTTCCACTGA
GCGTCAGACCCCGTAGAAAAGATCAAAGGATCTTCTTGAGATCCTTTTTTTCTGCGCGTAATCTGCTGCT
TGCAAACAAAAAAACCACCGCTACCAGCGGTGGTTTGTTTGCCGGATCAAGAGCTACCAACTCTTTTTCC
GAAGGTAACTGGCTTCAGCAGAGCGCAGATACCAAATACTGTCCTTCTAGTGTAGCCGTAGTTAGGCCAC
CACTTCAAGAACTCTGTAGCACCGCCTACATACCTCGCTCTGCTAATCCTGTTACCAGTGGCTGCTGCCA
GTGGCGATAAGTCGTGTCTTACCGGGTTGGACTCAAGACGATAGTTACCGGATAAGGCGCAGCGGTCGGG
CTGAACGGGGGGTTCGTGCACACAGCCCAGCTTGGAGCGAACGACCTACACCGAACTGAGATACCTACAG
CGTGAGCTATGAGAAAGCGCCACGCTTCCCGAAGGGAGAAAGGCGGACAGGTATCCGGTAAGCGGCAGGG
TCGGAACAGGAGAGCGCACGAGGGAGCTTCCAGGGGGAAACGCCTGGTATCTTTATAGTCCTGTCGGGTT
TCGCCACCTCTGACTTGAGCGTCGATTTTTGTGATGCTCGTCAGGGGGGCGGAGCCTATGGAAAAACGCC
AGCAACGCGGCCTTTTTACGGTTCCTGGCCTTTTGCTGGCCTTTTGCTCACATGTTCTTTCCTGCGTTAT
CCCCTGATTCTGTGGATAACCGTATTACCGCCTTTGAGTGAGCTGATACCGCTCGCCGCAGCCGAACGAC
CGAGCGCAGCGAGTCAGTGAGCGAGGAAGCGGAAGAGCGCCTGATGCGGTATTTTCTCCTTACGCATCTG
TGCGGTATTTCACACCGCATATATGGTGCACTCTCAGTACAATCTGCTCTGATGCCGCATAGTTAAGCCA
GTATACACTCCGCTATCGCTACGTGACTGGGTCATGGCTGCGCCCCGACACCCGCCAACACCCGCTGACG
CGCCCTGACGGGCTTGTCTGCTCCCGGCATCCGCTTACAGACAAGCTGTGACCGTCTCCGGGAGCTGCAT
GTGTCAGAGGTTTTCACCGTCATCACCGAAACGCGCGAGGCAGCTGCGGTAAAGCTCATCAGCGTGGTCG
TGAAGCGATTCACAGATGTCTGCCTGTTCATCCGCGTCCAGCTCGTTGAGTTTCTCCAGAAGCGTTAATG
TCTGGCTTCTGATAAAGCGGGCCATGTTAAGGGCGGTTTTTTCCTGTTTGGTCACTGATGCCTCCGTGTA
AGGGGGATTTCTGTTCATGGGGGTAATGATACCGATGAAACGAGAGAGGATGCTCACGATACGGGTTACT
GATGATGAACATGCCCGGTTACTGGAACGTTGTGAGGGTAAACAACTGGCGGTATGGATGCGGCGGGACC
AGAGAAAAATCACTCAGGGTCAATGCCAGCGCTTCGTTAATACAGATGTAGGTGTTCCACAGGGTAGCCA
GCAGCATCCTGCGATGCAGATCCGGAACATAATGGTGCAGGGCGCTGACTTCCGCGTTTCCAGACTTTAC
GAAACACGGAAACCGAAGACCATTCATGTTGTTGCTCAGGTCGCAGACGTTTTGCAGCAGCAGTCGCTTC
ACGTTCGCTCGCGTATCGGTGATTCATTCTGCTAACCAGTAAGGCAACCCCGCCAGCCTAGCCGGGTCCT
CAACGACAGGAGCACGATCATGCGCACCCGTGGGGCCGCCATGCCGGCGATAATGGCCTGCTTCTCGCCG
AAACGTTTGGTGGCGGGACCAGTGACGAAGGCTTGAGCGAGGGCGTGCAAGATTCCGAATACCGCAAGCG
ACAGGCCGATCATCGTCGCGCTCCAGCGAAAGCGGTCCTCGCCGAAAATGACCCAGAGCGCTGCCGGCAC
CTGTCCTACGAGTTGCATGATAAAGAAGACAGTCATAAGTGCGGCGACGATAGTCATGCCCCGCGCCCAC
CGGAAGGAGCTGACTGGGTTGAAGGCTCTCAAGGGCATCGGTCGAGATCCCGGTGCCTAATGAGTGAGCT
AACTTACATTAATTGCGTTGCGCTCACTGCCCGCTTTCCAGTCGGGAAACCTGTCGTGCCAGCTGCATTA
ATGAATCGGCCAACGCGCGGGGAGAGGCGGTTTGCGTATTGGGCGCCAGGGTGGTTTTTCTTTTCACCAG
TGAGACGGGCAACAGCTGATTGCCCTTCACCGCCTGGCCCTGAGAGAGTTGCAGCAAGCGGTCCACGCTG
GTTTGCCCCAGCAGGCGAAAATCCTGTTTGATGGTGGTTAACGGCGGGATATAACATGAGCTGTCTTCGG
TATCGTCGTATCCCACTACCGAGATATCCGCACCAACGCGCAGCCCGGACTCGGTAATGGCGCGCATTGC
GCCCAGCGCCATCTGATCGTTGGCAACCAGCATCGCAGTGGGAACGATGCCCTCATTCAGCATTTGCATG
GTTTGTTGAAAACCGGACATGGCACTCCAGTCGCCTTCCCGTTCCGCTATCGGCTGAATTTGATTGCGAG
TGAGATATTTATGCCAGCCAGCCAGACGCAGACGCGCCGAGACAGAACTTAATGGGCCCGCTAACAGCGC
GATTTGCTGGTGACCCAATGCGACCAGATGCTCCACGCCCAGTCGCGTACCGTCTTCATGGGAGAAAATA
ATACTGTTGATGGGTGTCTGGTCAGAGACATCAAGAAATAACGCCGGAACATTAGTGCAGGCAGCTTCCA
CAGCAATGGCATCCTGGTCATCCAGCGGATAGTTAATGATCAGCCCACTGACGCGTTGCGCGAGAAGATT
GTGCACCGCCGCTTTACAGGCTTCGACGCCGCTTCGTTCTACCATCGACACCACCACGCTGGCACCCAGT
TGATCGGCGCGAGATTTAATCGCCGCGACAATTTGCGACGGCGCGTGCAGGGCCAGACTGGAGGTGGCAA
CGCCAATCAGCAACGACTGTTTGCCCGCCAGTTGTTGTGCCACGCGGTTGGGAATGTAATTCAGCTCCGC
CATCGCCGCTTCCACTTTTTCCCGCGTTTTCGCAGAAACGTGGCTGGCCTGGTTCACCACGCGGGAAACG
GTCTGATAAGAGACACCGGCATACTCTGCGACATCGTATAACGTTACTGGTTTCACATTCACCACCCTGA
ATTGACTCTCTTCCGGGCGCTATCATGCCATACCGCGAAAGGTTTTGCGCCATTCGATGGTGTCCGGGAT
CTCGACGCTCTCCCTTATGCGACTCCTGCATTAGGAAGCAGCCCAGTAGTAGGTTGAGGCCGTTGAGCAC
CGCCGCCGCAAGGAATGGTGCATGCAAGGAGATGGCGCCCAACAGTCCCCCGGCCACGGGGCCTGCCACC
ATACCCACGCCGAAACAAGCGCTCATGAGCCCGAAGTGGCGAGCCCGATCTTCCCCATCGGTGATGTCGG
CGATATAGGCGCCAGCAACCGCACCTGTGGCGCCGGTGATGCCGGCCACGATGCGTCCGGCGTAGAGGAT
CGAGATCTCGATCCCGCGAAATTAATACGACTCACTATAGGGGAATTGTGAGCGGATAACAATTCCCCTC
TAGAAGAAGGAGATTACCCATATGAAAGAAACCGCTGCTGCTAAATTCGAACGCCAGCACATGGACAGCC
CAGATCATTCCGCGGGTCTGGAAGTTCTGTTCCAGGGGCCCATGGACTAATGAGGTACCGGATCCGAATT
CGAGCTCCGTCGACAAGCTTGATATCGAATTCCTGCAGCCCAAACTGCAGTTGACAACATAAAAACTTTG
TGTTATACTTGTAACGTAAGGAGGTAATGATTCAGTTTAAGGTTTACACCTATAAAAGAGAGAGCCGTTA
TCGTCTGTTTGTGGATGTACAGAGTGATATTATTGACACGCCCGGGCGACGGATGGTGATCCCCCTGGCC
AGTGCACGTCTGCTGTCAGATAAAGTCTCCCGTGAACTTTACCCGGTGGTGCATATCGGGGATGAAAGCT
GGCGCATGATGACCACCGATATGGCCAGTGTGCCGGTCTCCGTTATCGGGGAAGAAGTGGCTGATCTCAG
CCACCGCGAAAATGACATCAAAAACGCCATTAACCTGATGTTCTGGGGAATATAAGCTTGCGGCCGCACT
CGAGCATCATCATCATCACCACCACCACCACCACTGAGATCCGGCTGCTAACAAAGCCCGAAAGGAAGCT
GAGTTGGCTGCTGCCACCGCTGAGCAATAACTAGCATAACCCCTTGGGGCCTCTAAACGGGTCTTGAGGG
GTTTTTTGCTGAAAGGAGGAACTATATCCGGAT
Features (pLannotate 1.2.2; 20 found; start..end, strand, type, name):
     12..467     +  rep_origin     f1 ori (sequence partly withheld): f1 bacteriophage origin of replication; arrow indicates direction of (+) strand synthesis
    494..551     +  promoter       AmpR promoter (fragment): bla
    560..1375    -  CDS            KanR: aminoglycoside phosphotransferase; aph(3')-Ia; confers resistance to kanamycin in bacteria or G418 (Geneticin®) in eukaryotes
   1497..2085    +  rep_origin     ori: high-copy-number ColE1/pMB1/pBR322/pUC origin of replication
   2271..2413    -  misc_feature   bom: basis of mobility region from pBR322
   2515..2706    -  CDS            rop: Rop protein, which maintains plasmids at low copy number; rop
   2723..3103    +  CDS            YPB1_ECOLX: Protein predicted: Swiss-Prot protein existence level 4. From Escherichia coli.
   3175..3466    -  CDS            TcR (fragment): tetracycline efflux protein; tet; confers resistance to tetracycline
   3481..3502    -  protein_bind   CAP binding site: CAP binding activates transcription in the presence of cAMP. E. coli catabolite activator protein
   3515..4597    -  CDS            lacI: lac repressor; lacI; The lac repressor binds to the lac operator to inhibit transcription in E. coli. This inhibition can be relieved by adding lactose or isopropyl-β-D-thiogalactopyranoside (IPTG).
   4598..4675    -  promoter       lacI promoter: lacI
   4683..4962    -  CDS            TcR (fragment): tetracycline efflux protein; tet; confers resistance to tetracycline
   4984..5002    +  promoter       T7 promoter: promoter for bacteriophage T7 RNA polymerase
   5003..5027    +  protein_bind   lac operator: The lac repressor binds to the lac operator to inhibit transcription in E. coli. This inhibition can be relieved by adding lactose or isopropyl-β-D-thiogalactopyranoside (IPTG). lac repressor encoded by lacI
   5056..5100    +  CDS            S-Tag: affinity and epitope tag derived from pancreatic ribonuclease A
   5181..5212    -  misc_feature   MCS (fragment): pBluescript multiple cloning site
   5274..5576    +  CDS            ccdB: CcdB, a bacterial toxin that poisons DNA gyrase; ccdB; Plasmids containing the ccdB gene cannot be propagated in standard E. coli strains.
   5608..5625    +  CDS            9xHis (fragment): 9xHis affinity tag
   5635..5684    +  CDS            SET1 (fragment): solubility-enhancement tag derived from T7 phage gene 10B
   5692..5739    +  terminator     T7 terminator: transcription terminator for bacteriophage T7 RNA polymerase
