[The description below was written by a language model from this plasmid's Addgene catalogue record and pLannotate feature annotations shown in this document.]
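Description:
pCoofy22 is an empty bacterial expression backbone of about 5.76 kb, derived from the pET series by way of pCoofy7. It is designed for parallel, ligation-independent cloning of open reading frames for protein production in E. coli. It replicates from a ColE1/pMB1-type origin that is accompanied by the rop gene and the bom region, consistent with its catalogued low copy number, and it is selected with kanamycin through an aph(3')-Ia resistance gene. An f1 phage origin is also present, and short tetracycline-resistance fragments and a predicted E. coli open reading frame are annotated as pBR322-type backbone remnants.

The expression cassette consists of a T7 promoter followed directly by a lac operator, with a plasmid-borne lacI gene supplying the repressor. Transcription therefore depends on T7 RNA polymerase in the host and is inducible with IPTG; it ends at a T7 terminator. Downstream of the promoter lies an N-terminal S-tag, then a ccdB cassette, then a C-terminal polyhistidine tag. The catalogue lists this tag as His10, although the automated annotation recognises only a fragment of a 9xHis feature. The ccdB gene encodes a gyrase poison and acts as a negative selection marker: when an insert replaces it, only recombinant plasmids survive in standard strains, giving essentially background-free cloning. The unmodified vector must be maintained in a ccdB-tolerant strain, and the record specifies DB3.1. A successfully cloned gene would be expressed as an S-tag/His-tag double fusion suitable for affinity purification and detection. The two sequence records (5,760 and 5,764 nt) carry the same feature set and differ only by a few bases.
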