Addgene plasmid #43992: pCoofy22
Purpose: (Empty Backbone)
Depositing lab: Sabine Suppmann. Depositing organization: Max Planck Institute of Biochemistry. Publication: A new method to customize protein expression vectors for fast, efficient and background free parallel cloning. Scholz J, Besir H, Strasser C, Suppmann S. BMC Biotechnol. 2013 Feb 14;13(1):12. 10.1186/1472-6750-13-12 PubMed 23410102.
Backbone
  Vector backbone: pET, pCoofy7
  Backbone manufacturer: Novagen
  Backbone size (bp): 5764
  Modifications to backbone: Insertion of Llp-ccdB
  Vector type: Bacterial Expression
  Promoter: T7
  Tag / fusion protein: S (N terminal on backbone); His10 (C terminal on backbone)
Growth in bacteria
  Bacterial resistance: Kanamycin, 50 μg/mL
  Growth temperature: 37°C
  Growth strain: DB3.1
  Growth instructions: ccdB Survival cells are NOT suitable for the unmodified plasmid containing the ccdB gene. The plasmid is provided in the recommended DB3.1 strain.
  Copy number: Low Copy
Gene/Insert
  Cloning method: Ligation Independent Cloning
  Sequencing primers: 5′ 5' TAATACGACTCACTATAGGG 3'; 3′ 5' GCTAGTTATTGCTCAGCGG 3'
Terms and licenses: Academic/Nonprofit Terms; Industry Terms: Not Available to Industry
Depositor comments: Test each preparation of the plasmid by transforming it into non-resistant cells (ex. DH5a) to ensure negative selection by ccdB kills all the transformed cells as expected.
How to cite: pCoofy22 was a gift from Sabine Suppmann (Addgene plasmid # 43992 ; http://n2t.net/addgene:43992 ; RRID:Addgene_43992)
