>Addgene plasmid #43992 | pCoofy22 | addgene partial sequence | sequence record 62766 | pBRrevBam 5'-GGTGATGTCGGCGATATAGG-3'
GCCGGCCACGATGCGTCCGGCGTAGAGGATCGAGATCTCGATCCCGCGAAATTAATACGACTCACTATAG
GGGAATTGTGAGCGGATAACAATTCCCCTCTAGAAGAAGGAGATTACCCATATGAAAGAAACCGCTGCTG
CTAAATTCGAACGCCAGCACATGGACAGCCCAGATCATTCCGCGGGTCTGGAAGTTCTGTTCCAGGGGCC
CATGGACTAATGAGGTACCGGATCCGAATTCGAGCTCCGTCGACAAGCTTGATATCGAATTCCTGCAGCC
CAAACTGCAGTTGACAACATAAAAACTTTGTGTTATACTTGTAACGTAAGGAGGTAATGATTCAGTTTAA
GGTTTACACCTATAAAAGAGAGAGCCGTTATCGTCTGTTTGTGGATGTACAGAGTGATATTATTGACACG
CCCGGGCGACGGATGGTGATCCCCCTGGCCAGTGCACGTCTGCTGTCAGATAAAGTCTCCCGTGAACTTT
ACCCGGTGGTGCATATCGGGGATGAAAGCTGGCGCATGATGACCACCGATATGGCCAGTGTGCCGGTCTC
CGTTATCGGGGAAGAAGTGGCTGATCTCAGCCACCGCGAAAATGACATCAAAAACGCCATTAACCTGATG
TTCTGGGGAATATAAGCTTGCGGCCGCACTCGAGCATCATCATCATCACCACCACCACCACCACTGAGAT
CCGGCTGCTAACAAAGCCCGAAAGGAAGCTGAGTTGGCTGCTGCCACCGCTGAGCAATAACTAGCATAAC
CCCTTGGGGCCTCTAAACGGGTCTTGAGGGGTTTTTTGCTGAAAGGAGGAACTATATCCGGATTGGCGAA
TGGG
[77 nt withheld, positions 845-921]
